Addgene plasmid #213322: HTR2B-DuET
Purpose: The DuET construct encodes the named human GPCR engineered with a cleaved hemagglutinin signal peptide, a 5' FLAG and a 3' 1D4 epitope tag optimized for expression in mammalian cells and proteomics studies.
Depositing lab: Thomas Sakmar. Depositing organization: Rockefeller University. Publication: Multiplexed selectivity screening of anti-GPCR antibodies. Dahl L, Kotliar IB, Bendes A, Dodig-Crnkovic T, Fromm S, Elofsson A, Uhlen M, Sakmar TP, Schwenk JM. Sci Adv. 2023 May 3;9(18):eadf9297. doi: 10.1126/sciadv.adf9297. Epub 2023 May 3. PubMed 37134173.
Backbone
  Vector backbone: pcDNA 3.1 (+)
  Vector type: Mammalian Expression
Growth in bacteria
  Bacterial resistance: Ampicillin, 100 μg/mL
  Growth temperature: 37°C
  Growth strain: DH5alpha
  Copy number: High Copy
Gene/Insert
  Gene/Insert name: HTR2B (alt names: 5-hydroxytryptamine receptor 2B; 5-HT(2B), 5-HT2B)
  Species: H. sapiens (human)
  Entrez Gene: HTR2B (a.k.a. 5-HT(2B), 5-HT-2B, 5-HT2B)
  Promoter: CMV, T7
  Tag / fusion protein: FLAG (N terminal on insert); 1D4 (C terminal on insert)
  Cloning method: Gibson Cloning
Terms and licenses: Academic/Nonprofit Terms; Industry Terms: Not Available to Industry
Depositor comments: Class: A, Family: 5-hydroxytryptamine. Ensembl ID: ENSG00000135914, Uniprot ID: P41595
How to cite: HTR2B-DuET was a gift from Thomas Sakmar (Addgene plasmid # 213322 ; http://n2t.net/addgene:213322 ; RRID:Addgene_213322)
