[The description below was written by a language model from this plasmid's Addgene catalogue record and pLannotate feature annotations shown in this document.]
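Description:
HTR2B-DuET is a mammalian expression plasmid built on the pcDNA 3.1 (+) backbone that carries the human 5-hydroxytryptamine (serotonin) receptor 2B, a class A G protein-coupled receptor. It is propagated in E. coli from a high-copy ColE1/pUC-type origin under ampicillin selection provided by the β-lactamase gene. An f1 origin is also present, as is usual for this backbone. For selection in mammalian cells, the backbone supplies a neomycin/kanamycin phosphotransferase gene driven by the SV40 enhancer/early promoter and terminated by an SV40 polyadenylation signal. Short annotated fragments such as the lacI, ble, bom and HIV-1 LTR matches appear to be backbone remnants or partial similarity hits rather than functional elements.

The receptor coding sequence sits downstream of the CMV immediate early enhancer and promoter and is followed by the bovine growth hormone polyadenylation signal, giving strong constitutive expression in transfected mammalian cells. A T7 promoter between the CMV promoter and the insert allows in vitro transcription. According to the record, the "DuET" design places a cleavable hemagglutinin signal peptide and a FLAG epitope at the N terminus and a 1D4 epitope at the C terminus. The feature table detects a FLAG-type sequence immediately upstream of HTR2B, but the signal peptide and the 1D4 tag are not separately annotated. The signal peptide is a standard way to promote membrane insertion and surface delivery of the receptor. The two epitope tags at opposite ends allow capture and detection of the full-length protein. The construct is optimized for mammalian expression and proteomics studies, and the associated work concerns multiplexed selectivity screening of anti-GPCR antibodies.
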