Features (pLannotate 1.2.2; 21 found; start..end, strand, type, name):
    167..755     +  rep_origin     ori: high-copy-number ColE1/pMB1/pBR322/pUC origin of replication
    938..1030    +  CDS            lacI (fragment): lac repressor; lacI; The lac repressor binds to the lac operator to inhibit transcription in E. coli. This inhibition can be relieved by adding lactose or isopropyl-β-D-thiogalactopyranoside (IPTG).
   1043..1064    +  protein_bind   CAP binding site: CAP binding activates transcription in the presence of cAMP. E. coli catabolite activator protein
   1079..1109    +  promoter       lac promoter: promoter for the E. coli lac operon
   1117..1133    +  protein_bind   lac operator: The lac repressor binds to the lac operator to inhibit transcription in E. coli. This inhibition can be relieved by adding lactose or isopropyl-β-D-thiogalactopyranoside (IPTG). lac repressor encoded by lacI
   1206..1327    -  polyA_signal   SV40 poly(A) signal: SV40 polyadenylation signal
   1322..1480    -  CDS            ble (fragment): BLE_KLEPN - Experimental evidence at protein level: Swiss-Prot protein existence level 1. Binding protein with a strong affinity to the bleomycin family of antibiotics. Binds to CL990; an antimitotic-antibiotic compound. From Klebsiella pneumoniae.
   1504..2295    -  CDS            neo: KKA2_KLEPN - Also known as kan, nptII. Experimental evidence at protein level: Swiss-Prot protein existence level 1. Resistance to kanamycin, neomycin, paromomycin, ribostamycin, butirosin and gentamicin B. From Klebsiella pneumoniae.
   2362..2691    -  promoter       SV40 promoter: SV40 enhancer and early promoter
   2705..3133    -  rep_origin     f1 ori (sequence partly withheld): f1 bacteriophage origin of replication; arrow indicates direction of (+) strand synthesis
   3154..3175    -  promoter       SV40 promoter (fragment): SV40 enhancer and early promoter
   3179..3403    -  polyA_signal   bGH poly(A) signal: bovine growth hormone polyadenylation signal
   3534..4976    -  CDS            HTR2B: 5HT2B_HUMAN - Experimental evidence at protein level: Swiss-Prot protein existence level 1. G-protein coupled receptor for 5-hydroxytryptamine (serotonin) (PubMed:8143856, PubMed:7926008, PubMed:8078486, PubMed:8882600, PubMed:18703043, PubMed:23519210). Also functions as a receptor for various ergot alkaloid derivatives and psychoactive substances (PubMed:8143856, PubMed:7926008, PubMed:8078486, PubMed:12970106, PubMed:18703043, PubMed:23519210, PubMed:23519215, PubMed:24357322, PubMed:28129538). Ligand binding causes a conformation change that triggers signaling via guanine nucleotide-bindin
   4989..5009    -  CDS            3xFLAG (fragment): three tandem FLAG® epitope tags
   5102..5120    -  promoter       T7 promoter: promoter for bacteriophage T7 RNA polymerase
   5136..5169    -  LTR            5' LTR (truncated) (fragment): truncated 5' long terminal repeat (LTR) from HIV-1
   5165..5368    -  promoter       CMV promoter: human cytomegalovirus (CMV) immediate early promoter
   5369..5748    -  enhancer       CMV enhancer: human cytomegalovirus immediate early enhancer
   5903..5955    +  misc_feature   bom (fragment): basis of mobility region from pBR322
   6014..6118    +  promoter       AmpR promoter: bla
   6119..6979    +  CDS            AmpR: β-lactamase; bla; confers resistance to ampicillin, carbenicillin, and related antibiotics
>Addgene plasmid #213322 | HTR2B-DuET | addgene full sequence | sequence record 430858 | Addgene NGS Result
CAGACCAAGTTTACTCATATATACTTTAGATTGATTTAAAACTTCATTTTTAATTTAAAAGGATCTAGGT
GAAGATCCTTTTTGATAATCTCATGACCAAAATCCCTTAACGTGAGTTTTCGTTCCACTGAGCGTCAGAC
CCCGTAGAAAAGATCAAAGGATCTTCTTGAGATCCTTTTTTTCTGCGCGTAATCTGCTGCTTGCAAACAA
AAAAACCACCGCTACCAGCGGTGGTTTGTTTGCCGGATCAAGAGCTACCAACTCTTTTTCCGAAGGTAAC
TGGCTTCAGCAGAGCGCAGATACCAAATACCGTTCTTCTAGTGTAGCCGTAGTTAGGCCACCACTTCAAG
AACTCTGTAGCACCGCCTACATACCTCGCTCTGCTAATCCTGTTACCAGTGGCTGCTGCCAGTGGCGATA
AGTCGTGTCTTACCGGGTTGGACTCAAGACGATAGTTACCGGATAAGGCGCAGCGGTCGGGCTGAACGGG
GGGTTCGTGCACACAGCCCAGCTTGGAGCGAACGACCTACACCGAACTGAGATACCTACAGCGTGAGCTA
TGAGAAAGCGCCACGCTTCCCGAAGGGAGAAAGGCGGACAGGTATCCGGTAAGCGGCAGGGTCGGAACAG
GAGAGCGCACGAGGGAGCTTCCAGGGGGAAACGCCTGGTATCTTTATAGTCCTGTCGGGTTTCGCCACCT
CTGACTTGAGCGTCGATTTTTGTGATGCTCGTCAGGGGGGCGGAGCCTATGGAAAAACGCCAGCAACGCG
GCCTTTTTACGGTTCCTGGCCTTTTGCTGGCCTTTTGCTCACATGTTCTTTCCTGCGTTATCCCCTGATT
CTGTGGATAACCGTATTACCGCCTTTGAGTGAGCTGATACCGCTCGCCGCAGCCGAACGACCGAGCGCAG
CGAGTCAGTGAGCGAGGAAGCGGAAGAGCGCCCAATACGCAAACCGCCTCTCCCCGCGCGTTGGCCGATT
CATTAATGCAGCTGGCACGACAGGTTTCCCGACTGGAAAGCGGGCAGTGAGCGCAACGCAATTAATGTGA
GTTAGCTCACTCATTAGGCACCCCAGGCTTTACACTTTATGCTTCCGGCTCGTATGTTGTGTGGAATTGT
GAGCGGATAACAATTTCACACAGGAAACAGCTATGACCATGATTACGCCAAGCTCTAGCTAGAGGTCGAC
GGTATACAGACATGATAAGATACATTGATGAGTTTGGACAAACCACAACTAGAATGCAGTGAAAAAAATG
CTTTATTTGTGAAATTTGTGATGCTATTGCTTTATTTGTAACCATTATAAGCTGCAATAAACAAGTTGGG
GTGGGCGAAGAACTCCAGCATGAGATCCCCGCGCTGGAGGATCATCCAGCCGGCGTCCCGGAAAACGATT
CCGAAGCCCAACCTTTCATAGAAGGCGGCGGTGGAATCGAAATCTCGTGATGGCAGGTTGGGCGTCGCTT
GGTCGGTCATTTCGAACCCCAGAGTCCCGCTCAGAAGAACTCGTCAAGAAGGCGATAGAAGGCGATGCGC
TGCGAATCGGGAGCGGCGATACCGTAAAGCACGAGGAAGCGGTCAGCCCATTCGCCGCCAAGCTCTTCAG
CAATATCACGGGTAGCCAACGCTATGTCCTGATAGCGGTCCGCCACACCCAGCCGGCCACAGTCGATGAA
TCCAGAAAAGCGGCCATTTTCCACCATGATATTCGGCAAGCAGGCATCGCCATGGGTCACGACGAGATCC
TCGCCGTCGGGCATGCGCGCCTTGAGCCTGGCGAACAGTTCGGCTGGCGCGAGCCCCTGATGCTCTTCGT
CCAGATCATCCTGATCGACAAGACCGGCTTCCATCCGAGTACGTGCTCGCTCGATGCGATGTTTCGCTTG
GTGGTCGAATGGGCAGGTAGCCGGATCAAGCGTATGCAGCCGCCGCATTGCATCAGCCATGATGGATACT
TTCTCGGCAGGAGCAAGGTGAGATGACAGGAGATCCTGCCCCGGCACTTCGCCCAATAGCAGCCAGTCCC
TTCCCGCTTCAGTGACAACGTCGAGCACAGCTGCGCAAGGAACGCCCGTCGTGGCCAGCCACGATAGCCG
CGCTGCCTCGTCCTGCAGTTCATTCAGGGCACCGGACAGGTCGGTCTTGACAAAAAGAACCGGGCGCCCC
TGCGCTGACAGCCGGAACACGGCGGCATCAGAGCAGCCGATTGTCTGTTGTGCCCAGTCATAGCCGAATA
GCCTCTCCACCCAAGCGGCCGGAGAACCTGCGTGCAATCCATCTTGTTCAATCATGCGAAACGATCCTCA
TCCTGTCTCTTGATCAGATCCGAAAATGGATATACAAGCTCCCGGGAGCTTTTTGCAAAAGCCTAGGCCT
CCAAAAAAGCCTCCTCACTACTTCTGGAATAGCTCAGAGGCAGAGGCGGCCTCGGCCTCTGCATAAATAA
AAAAAATTAGTCAGCCATGGGGCGGAGAATGGGCGGAACTGGGCGGAGTTAGGGGCGGGATGGGCGGAGT
TAGGGGCGGGACTATGGTTGCTGACTAATTGAGATGCATGCTTTGCATACTTCTGCCTGCTGGGGAGCCT
GGGGACTTTCCACACCTGGTTGCTGACTAATTGAGATGCATGCTTTGCATACTTCTGCCTGCTGGGGAGC
CTGGGGACTTTCCACACCCTAACTGACACACATTCCACAGAATTAATTCGCGTTAAATTTTTGTTAAATC
AGCTCATTTTTTAACCAATAGGCCGAAATCGGCAAAATCCCTTATAAATCAAAAGAATAGACCGAGATAG
GGT
[37 nt withheld, positions 2804-2840]
AAAGAACGTGGACTCCAACGTCAAAGG
[49 nt withheld, positions 2868-2916]
T
[91 nt withheld, positions 2918-3008]
G
[124 nt withheld, positions 3010-3133]
GGGGATACCCCCTAGAGCCCCAGCTGGTTCTTTCCGCCTCAGAAGCCATAGAGCCCACCGCATCCCCAGC
ATGCCTGCTATTGTCTTCCCAATCCTCCCCCTTGCTGTCCTGCCCCACCCCACCCCCCAGAATAGAATGA
CACCTACTCAGACAATGCGATGCAATTTCCTCATTTTATTAGGAAAGGACAGTGGGAGTGGCACCTTCCA
GGGTCAAGGAAGGCACGGGGGAGGGGCAAACAACAGATGGCTGGCAACTAGAAGGCACAGTCGAGGCTGA
TCAGCGGGTTTAAACGGGCCCTCTAGACTCGAGTTAGGCAGGGGCCACCTGAGAAGTCTCGGTCTTAGAC
ACGGTGGTGCTGGCCTCATCGAATTCACCGGTGCGTCCACCGGTATCGATCACATAGGAGACCTGCTCCT
CGGTTTTATCTCCTTCATTCTCAGTGAGCAGCAGAGTATCAAGCAGGATGATGCTGCTGGACTGTATTGT
AGAGGACCGAAGCCTCATTGGAGACTGGTACATCGCGGGGTTTATTCCGTTCCGTATTCCGTGCTTTTTA
AAGAACTTGGAATTTTCTGCCATAGGATTTCTAAAATAGATTTTGGATGACCGCTTCCGCAAGGTCTTCA
CGGACTTTGTGGCTCTGTAGTTGCAGGTGATATATCTCCCAAAGGCGTCGCGGAAAGTCTTATTGAACAG
AGTGTACACAAGGGGGTTCACTCCGCTGCTCACGTAGCCGATCCACACGAATATTTCGAGCAGCATCTGC
AATGTGGTCTGGTTGCAAGAGTCGCAAAGCACCAGGGTTATGTTTGTGATGAAGAAAGGGCACCACATCA
GCAGAAACAGGAAGAACACAATACCCAGAACTTTGGACGCCCGCTGTTCGTTGGAGATTGTCTGAACAGA
CTTTTTGCCAATCGTAGAGGTTCGGCGCATAAGTGTCTCATCGCCAGAATTAGGAAGGGCTTTGTCCTTT
CGGGAACCGTCGAGCATGGCCACTTTTTCAGGGGAACTACACGGGGTCTCGTCGCGCTGGAAGACGGTGG
ACACTGTCAGCCAAGTCAGCCGTTGGGGCGGTTTGTTCTTAACCAGATAGGCTTTTTTCTGGAGCGCATG
TATGGTCAGAAAATATGTCACAATCATGATGGCAAGAGGTGTAAAGAATGCGGCAAGGCTCCCGAACAGC
ATAAAGTCTCCGAACCTCTCCTTGGTGAGTACGCATGTGATATTGTTTGGATTGTCCACATCCGTCTCGA
TCCCCTTGATCGGCACGGGGATGGCGATACCGATGCTGATAAGCCACACAACGGTTATCTTGATAAAGGC
GGTGGCCCGGCTGTTGTATTGATTGGCCTGAATGGGTTTTTTGATAGCAATGTATCGGTCCACGGAGATG
GCACACAAATGCATGATGCTTGCTGTGCTGAACAGCACATCAAGGAACAACCATGCAGGGCACAGCACAA
GAGGGAGGGGCCACATAGCTTCGAACATGATGGTGAGAAGTGCGATAGGCATAACAAACAACCCCACCAG
GAGATCGGCGACGGCGAGGCTCATGAGAAAGTAATTGGTTGCGTACTGCAGTTTCTTCTCCAGGCTAACC
GCAAGGATCACGAGAGTATTGCCTCCAATTGTCGGGATGATCACCATCAGTATGAGCAGGGCTGCCCAGT
GCAGTTTGTTACCCTGCTCCTCCACGATTTGCTTCATCTCCTCTGGGATAGATTCAGTCTGGAGCCCAGA
CCAATTGGAACTAATGACATGTACGAAAGTGCTCTGCAAAATGTGCTCTGGGATGGTAGATTGAAGCTCG
CTCACCCGATAAGACAGGGCCATATCGATGCTGGCGTCATCATCGTCCTTGTAGTCGGCGAATACCAGGC
AGAAGATGTAGCTCAGGGCGATGATCGTCTTCATGGTGGCGCTAAGCTTAAGTTTAAACGCTAGCCAGCT
TGGGTCTCCCTATAGTGAGTCGTATTAATTTCGATAAGCCAGTAAGCAGTGGGTTCTCTAGTTAGCCAGA
GAGCTCTGCTTATATAGACCTCCCACCGTACACGCCTACCGCCCATTTGCGTCAATGGGGCGGAGTTGTT
ACGACATTTTGGAAAGTCCCGTTGATTTTGGTGCCAAAACAAACTCCCATTGACGTCAATGGGGTGGAGA
CTTGGAAATCCCCGTGAGTCAAACCGCTATCCACGCCCATTGATGTACTGCCAAAACCGCATCACCATGG
TAATAGCGATGACTAATACGTAGATGTACTGCCAAGTAGGAAAGTCCCATAAGGTCATGTACTGGGCATA
ATGCCAGGCGGGCCATTTACCGTCATTGACGTCAATAGGGGGCGTACTTGGCATATGATACACTTGATGT
ACTGCCAAGTGGGCAGTTTACCGTAAATACTCCACCCATTGACGTCAATGGAAAGTCCCTATTGGCGTTA
CTATGGGAACATACGTCATTATTGACGTCAATGGGCGGGGGTCGTTGGGCGGTCAGCCAGGCGGGCCATT
TACCGTAAGTTATGTAACGCGGAACTCCATATATGGGCTATGAACTAATGACCCCGTAATTGATTACTAT
TAATAACTAGTCAATAATCAATGTCAACGCGTATATCTGGCCCGTACATCGCGAAGCAGCGCAAAACGCC
TAACCCTAAGCAGATTCTTCATGCAAATGTCGGTCAAGCCTTGCCTTGTTGTAGCTTAAATTTTGCTCGC
GCACTACTCAGCGACCTCCAACACACAAGCAGGGAGCAGATACTGGCTTAACTATGCGGCATCAGAGCAG
ATTGTACTGAGAGTGCACCATAGGGGATCGGGAGATCTCCCGATCCGTCGACGTCAGGTGGCACTTTTCG
GGGAAATGTGCGCGGAACCCCTATTTGTTTATTTTTCTAAATACATTCAAATATGTATCCGCTCATGAGA
CAATAACCCTGATAAATGCTTCAATAATATTGAAAAAGGAAGAGTATGAGTATTCAACATTTCCGTGTCG
CCCTTATTCCCTTTTTTGCGGCATTTTGCCTTCCTGTTTTTGCTCACCCAGAAACGCTGGTGAAAGTAAA
AGATGCTGAAGATCAGTTGGGTGCACGAGTGGGTTACATCGAACTGGATCTCAACAGCGGTAAGATCCTT
GAGAGTTTTCGCCCCGAAGAACGTTTTCCAATGATGAGCACTTTTAAAGTTCTGCTATGTGGCGCGGTAT
TATCCCGTATTGACGCCGGGCAAGAGCAACTCGGTCGCCGCATACACTATTCTCAGAATGACTTGGTTGA
GTACTCACCAGTCACAGAAAAGCATCTTACGGATGGCATGACAGTAAGAGAATTATGCAGTGCTGCCATA
ACCATGAGTGATAACACTGCGGCCAACTTACTTCTGACAACGATCGGAGGACCGAAGGAGCTAACCGCTT
TTTTGCACAACATGGGGGATCATGTAACTCGCCTTGATCGTTGGGAACCGGAGCTGAATGAAGCCATACC
AAACGACGAGCGTGACACCACGATGCCTGTAGCAATGGCAACAACGTTGCGCAAACTATTAACTGGCGAA
CTACTTACTCTAGCTTCCCGGCAACAATTAATAGACTGGATGGAGGCGGATAAAGTTGCAGGACCACTTC
TGCGCTCGGCCCTTCCGGCTGGCTGGTTTATTGCTGATAAATCTGGAGCCGGTGAGCGTGGGTCTCGCGG
TATCATTGCAGCACTGGGGCCAGATGGTAAGCCCTCCCGTATCGTAGTTATCTACACGACGGGGAGTCAG
GCAACTATGGATGAACGAAATAGACAGATCGCTGAGATAGGTGCCTCACTGATTAAGCATTGGTAACTGT
